Addgene plasmid #219975: pOCC102-MBP-eIF4G-459
Purpose: eIF4G-459 protein purification
Depositing lab: Simon Alberti. Depositing organization: Biotechnology Center (BIOTEC) of the Technische Universitaet Dresden.
Backbone
  Vector backbone: pOCC102
  Vector type: Insect Expression
Growth in bacteria
  Bacterial resistance: Ampicillin, 100 μg/mL
  Growth temperature: 37°C
  Growth strain: DH5alpha
  Copy number: High Copy
Gene/Insert
  Gene/Insert name: eIF4G-459
  Species: S. cerevisiae (budding yeast)
  Mutation: 459LL460 to 459AA460
  Entrez Gene: TIF4631 (a.k.a. YGR162W)
  Tag / fusion protein: 6xHis-MBP (N terminal on insert)
  Cloning method: Restriction Enzyme; 5′ cloning site Unknown (unknown if destroyed)
Terms and licenses: Academic/Nonprofit Terms; Industry Terms: Not Available to Industry
Depositor comments: MBP can be cleaved with 3C-protease
How to cite: pOCC102-MBP-eIF4G-459 was a gift from Simon Alberti (Addgene plasmid # 219975 ; http://n2t.net/addgene:219975 ; RRID:Addgene_219975)
