[The description below was written by a language model from this plasmid's Addgene catalogue record and pLannotate feature annotations shown in this document.]
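Description:
pOCC102-MBP-eIF4G-459 is an insect-cell expression plasmid built on the pOCC102 backbone and intended for purifying a mutant form of the budding yeast translation initiation factor eIF4G. It is propagated in E. coli as a high-copy plasmid through a ColE1/pUC-type origin and selected with ampicillin via the β-lactamase gene. The annotated short fragments of lacI, an RSF origin, an M13 origin and lacZα, along with a T7 promoter, appear to be backbone remnants rather than functional parts of the expression unit.

The expression cassette is driven by the Autographa californica polyhedrin promoter, a very strong, very late baculoviral promoter. It directs synthesis of a single fusion protein consisting of an N-terminal His tag, a signal-sequence-free (cytosolic) maltose binding protein, and the S. cerevisiae TIF4631 (YGR162W) coding sequence, which carries the leucine-to-alanine substitutions at residues 459 and 460 that give the construct its name. According to the depositor, MBP can be removed with 3C protease, implying a cleavage site in the linker between MBP and eIF4G, although this site is not annotated in the feature table. Downstream lie an SV40 polyadenylation signal and the polyhedrin 3′ UTR.

The cassette is flanked by baculoviral sequences: LEF-2 and ORF603 on one side and the polyhedrin 3′ region on the other. This arrangement is typical of transfer vectors that recombine with baculovirus genomic DNA at the polyhedrin locus to generate recombinant virus for infecting insect cells. The His and MBP tags support affinity purification, and MBP often also improves solubility. The record does not state what the 459/460 mutation is meant to disrupt.
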