Features (pLannotate 1.2.2; 17 found; start..end, strand, type, name):
     79..170     +  promoter       polyhedrin promoter: polh from Autographa californica; promoter for the baculovirus polyhedrin gene
    230..247     +  CDS            7xHis (fragment): 6xHis affinity tag
    260..1360    +  CDS            MBP: maltose binding protein from E. coli; malE (mutated); This version of the gene does not encode a signal sequence, so MBP will remain in the cytosol.
   1448..4303    +  CDS            TIF4631: IF4F1_YEAST - Experimental evidence at protein level: Swiss-Prot protein existence level 1. Component of the eIF4F complex, which interacts with the mRNA cap structure and serves as an initial point of assembly for the translation apparatus. Stimulates translation by interaction with polyadenylate-binding protein PAB1, bringing the 5'- and 3'-ends of the mRNA in proximity. The formation of this circular mRNP structure appears to be critical for the synergistic effects of the cap and the poly(A) tail in facilitating translation initiation, recycling of ribosomes, and mRNA stability. TIF4631 is
   4342..4425    +  CDS            large T antigen (fragment): large T antigen from SV40 (simian virus 40)
   4448..4582    +  polyA_signal   SV40 poly(A) signal: SV40 polyadenylation signal
   4655..5027    +  3'UTR          polyhedrin 3' UTR: 3' UTR from the Autographa californica nucleopolyhedrovirus polyhedrin gene (Suzuki et al., 2006)
   5287..5334    -  CDS            lacI (fragment): lac repressor; lacI; The lac repressor binds to the lac operator to inhibit transcription in E. coli. This inhibition can be relieved by adding lactose or isopropyl-β-D-thiogalactopyranoside (IPTG).
   5371..5411    -  rep_origin     RSF ori (fragment): Plasmids containing the RSF 1030 origin of replication can be propagated in E. coli cells that contain additional plasmids with compatible origins.
   5489..6077    -  rep_origin     ori: high-copy-number ColE1/pMB1/pBR322/pUC origin of replication
   6248..7108    -  CDS            AmpR: β-lactamase; bla; confers resistance to ampicillin, carbenicillin, and related antibiotics
   7109..7213    -  promoter       AmpR promoter: bla
   7239..7370    -  rep_origin     M13 ori (fragment): M13 bacteriophage origin of replication; arrow indicates direction of (+) strand synthesis
   7391..7547    -  CDS            lacZα (fragment): LacZα fragment of β-galactosidase; lacZ fragment
   7556..7574    +  promoter       T7 promoter: promoter for bacteriophage T7 RNA polymerase
   7677..8306    +  CDS            LEF-2: LEF2_NPVAC - Experimental evidence at protein level: Swiss-Prot protein existence level 1. Plays an essential role in viral DNA replication. Does not seem to participate in the initiation step but is rather important for the amplification of DNA. Also required for expression from the vp39 and polh promoters. From Autographa californica nuclear polyhedrosis virus (AcMNPV).
   8347..8952    +  CDS            ORF603: baculovirus ORF603 protein
>Addgene plasmid #219975 | pOCC102-MBP-eIF4G-459 | addgene full sequence | sequence record 436889 | Addgene NGS Result
AGCTGCCACCATTTTGTTCGCCCAGGACTCTAGCTATAGTTCTAGTGGTTGGCTACGTATACTCCGGAAT
ATTAATAGATCATGGAGATAATTAAAATGATAACCATCTCGCAAATAAATAAGTATTTTACTGTTTTCGT
AACAGTTTTGTAATAAAAAAACCTATAAATATTCCGGATTATTCATACCGTCCCACCATCGGGCGCGGAT
CGCCACCATGGGCAGCAGCCATCACCATCACCATCACAGCAGCGGCAGAATGAAAATCGAAGAAGGTAAA
CTGGTAATCTGGATTAACGGCGATAAAGGCTATAACGGTCTCGCTGAAGTCGGTAAGAAATTCGAGAAAG
ATACCGGAATTAAAGTCACCGTTGAGCATCCGGATAAACTGGAAGAGAAATTCCCACAGGTTGCGGCAAC
TGGCGATGGCCCTGACATTATCTTCTGGGCACACGACCGCTTTGGTGGCTACGCTCAATCTGGCCTGTTG
GCTGAAATCACCCCGGACAAAGCGTTCCAGGACAAGCTGTATCCGTTTACCTGGGATGCCGTACGTTACA
ACGGCAAGCTGATTGCTTACCCGATCGCTGTTGAAGCGTTATCGCTGATTTATAACAAAGATCTGCTGCC
GAACCCGCCAAAAACCTGGGAAGAGATCCCGGCGCTGGATAAAGAACTGAAAGCGAAAGGTAAGAGCGCG
CTGATGTTCAACCTGCAAGAACCGTACTTCACCTGGCCGCTGATTGCTGCTGACGGGGGTTATGCGTTCA
AGTATGAAAACGGCAAGTACGACATTAAAGACGTGGGCGTGGATAACGCTGGCGCGAAAGCGGGTCTGAC
CTTCCTGGTTGACCTGATTAAAAACAAACACATGAATGCAGACACCGATTACTCCATCGCAGAAGCTGCC
TTTAATAAAGGCGAAACAGCGATGACCATCAACGGCCCGTGGGCATGGTCCAACATCGACACCAGCAAAG
TGAATTATGGTGTAACGGTACTGCCGACCTTCAAGGGTCAACCATCCAAACCGTTCGTTGGCGTGCTGAG
CGCAGGTATTAACGCCGCCAGTCCGAACAAAGAGCTGGCAAAAGAGTTCCTCGAAAACTATCTGCTGACT
GATGAAGGTCTGGAAGCGGTTAATAAAGACAAACCGCTGGGTGCCGTAGCGCTGAAGTCTTACGAGGAAG
AGTTGGTGAAAGATCCGCGTATTGCCGCCACTATGGAAAACGCCCAGAAAGGTGAAATCATGCCGAACAT
CCCGCAGATGTCCGCTTTCTGGTATGCCGTGCGTACTGCGGTGATCAACGCCGCCAGCGGTCGTCAGACT
GTCGATGAAGCCCTGAAAGACGCGCAGACTAATTCGAGCTCGAACAACAACAACAATAACAATAACAACA
ACAGCAGCGGCAGACTGGAAGTTCTGTTCCAGGGGCCGGCGGCCGCAATGACTGACGAAACAGCTCACCC
GACACAGAGCGCCTCGAAACAGGAGAGTGCAGCTTTGAAGCAGACCGGCGATGACCAGCAGGAGTCCCAG
CAGCAGAGAGGTTATACAAACTATAACAACGGAAGCAACTACACCCAGAAAAAGCCATATAACAGTAACA
GACCACACCAGCAGAGAGGAGGTAAATTCGGACCCAACCGCTATAACAACAGAGGAAATTATAACGGAGG
AGGCTCATTTAGAGGAGGCCATATGGGTGCGAACTCATCAAATGTGCCTTGGACCGGATATTACAATAAT
TATCCTGTATACTATCAGCCGCAACAGATGGCCGCAGCAGGAAGCGCTCCTGCGAACCCTATTCCTGTAG
AAGAAAAGAGTCCCGTCCCCACGAAAATTGAAATAACAACCAAGTCAGGCGAGCACCTTGATCTGAAAGA
ACAGCACAAGGCAAAACTTCAATCCCAAGAGAGGAGCACTGTTTCTCCCCAACCAGAATCCAAACTTAAA
GAAACGAGCGATAGTACATCTACCAGTACGCCGACTCCCACTCCGTCCACGAATGATAGCAAAGCTAGCA
GCGAAGAAAATATCTCCGAGGCAGAAAAAACTCGTAGGAATTTCATCGAGCAGGTAAAGCTCCGCAAGGC
GGCGCTTGAAAAAAAGAGGAAAGAGCAATTGGAGGGAAGTTCGGGTAACAACAACATCCCGATGAAGACC
ACTCCAGAAAACGTAGAAGAAAAAGGATCAGATAAACCCGAGGTCACTGAAAAAACCAAGCCTGCAGAGG
AGAAGTCCGCGGAACCTGAGGTCAAACAAGAAACTCCCGCAGAGGAAGGCGAACAAGGCGAGAAAGGTCA
GATTAAAGAAGAGAGTACGCCTAAAGTTCTGACTTTCGCGGAACGTCTTAAGCTGAAGAAGCAGCAGAAG
GAAAGAGAGGAAAAGACAGAGGGTAAGGAGAATAAGGAAGTGCCTGTTCAAGAAGAGACAAAGTCCGCCA
TAGAAAGTGCGCCTGTGCCACCTTCAGAACAAGTAAAAGAAGAGACGGAGGTTGCTGAGACGGAACAATC
CAATATCGATGAGTCAGCCACTACCCCGGCTATTCCGACAAAAAGCGATGAAGCTGAGGCAGAGGTGGAA
GCTGAAGCAGGAGACGCGGGTACAAAAATCGGACTGGAAGCCGAGATTGAGACCACAACCGACGAGACTG
ACGATGGCACCAACACAGTCAGTCATATTTTGAATGTTCTTAAAGACGCTACGCCAATTGAAGATGTCTT
CTCATTCAATTACCCAGAAGGTATCGAAGGTCCAGACATAAAATATAAAAAGGAGCATGTAAAGTATACA
TATGGCCCAACTTTCGCGGCGCAATTCAAGGACAAACTTAACGTCAAGGCTGACGCAGAATGGGTCCAAA
GTACTGCTAGTAAAATCGTAATTCCCCCAGGCATGGGCCGTGGTAATCGCAGCCGCGACAGTGGACGTTT
TGGAAACAACTCAAGCCGCGGCCACGACTTTAGGAACACTTCGGTACGCAACATGGATGACCGCGCTAAT
TCCCGTACGAGCAGCAAGCGTAGGTCGAAGCGCATGAATGACGACCGCAGGAGCAATAGATCATACACCA
GCCGCAGAGATAGGGAAAGGGGTTCTTATCGCAACGAAGAGAAGCGTGAAGACGACAAGCCAAAGGAAGA
AGTCGCTCCCCTTGTACCGTCAGCTAACAGGTGGGTACCGAAGTTCAAATCGAAGAAAACTGAGAAAAAA
CTTGCCCCTGATGGCAAAACGGAACTGCTCGATAAAGATGAAGTGGAGCGCAAGATGAAGTCACTTTTGA
ACAAGTTGACTCTGGAGATGTTTGATGCCATTAGTTCTGAAATCCTGGCAATCGCCAACATCAGCGTATG
GGAGACGAACGGCGAGACGCTTAAGGCGGTAATAGAACAAATCTTTCTCAAAGCGTGTGACGAGCCGCAT
TGGAGCTCCATGTATGCTCAGCTGTGCGGCAAAGTAGTGAAAGAACTCAATCCAGACATAACAGATGAAA
CCAACGAGGGAAAGACTGGTCCGAAGTTGGTCTTGCACTACCTGGTAGCTCGCTGTCATGCTGAATTCGA
TAAAGGTTGGACTGATAAGCTTCCGACGAATGAAGACGGAACCCCGCTTGAACCCGAGATGATGTCTGAG
GAGTACTATGCTGCCGCGTCCGCCAAGAGGCGCGGTCTGGGACTTGTCCGCTTTATTGGCTTCCTCTATC
GTCTTAACCTTCTTACAGGCAAAATGATGTTTGAATGTTTTAGGAGACTGATGAAGGACCTCACTGATAG
TCCTAGTGAGGAGACGCTGGAATCCGTTGTTGAGCTCCTGAATACCGTAGGAGAGCAGTTCGAGACTGAC
TCTTTCAGGACCGGACAGGCGACTCTTGAAGGCTCGCAGTTGCTCGACTCGTTGTTTGGAATCTTGGATA
ATATTATACAAACAGCCAAGATAAGCAGTAGAATAAAATTTAAACTTATAGATATTAAGGAGCTCAGGCA
CGACAAAAATTGGAATAGTGACAAAAAAGATAACGGACCGAAAACTATACAACAGATTCACGAGGAAGAA
GAGAGGCAAAGGCAGCTTAAGAACAACTCTAGGAGCAATTCAAGACGCACAAACAATTCGTCCAACCGTC
ACAGCTTCCGCAGAGACGCTCCGCCAGCCTCGAAGGATTCGTTTATAACCACAAGAACTTATAGCCAGCG
CAACAGCCAAAGAGCGCCACCGCCAAAGGAAGAACCAGCTGCCCCAACAAGCACAGCTACGAACATGTTC
TCTGCGCTCATGGGTGAGTCCGATGATGAAGAAGGCGCGCCGTAATAGAAGCTTGTCGAGAAGTACTAGA
GGATCATAATCAGCCATACCACATTTGTAGAGGTTTTACTTGCTTTAAAAAACCTCCCACACCTCCCCCT
GAACCTGAAACATAAAATGAATGCAATTGTTGTTGTTAACTTGTTTATTGCAGCTTATAATGGTTACAAA
TAAAGCAATAGCATCACAAATTTCACAAATAAAGCATTTTTTTCACTGCATTCTAGTTGTGGTTTGTCCA
AACTCATCAATGTATCTTATCATGTCTGGATCTGATCACTGCTTGAGCCTAGGAGATCCGAACCAGATAA
GTGAAAGCCTGCATCCGCAGATCTTAATTAATAAAACACGATACATTGTTATTAGTACATTTATTAAGCG
CTAGATTCTGTGCGTTGTTGATTTACAGACAATTGTTGTACGTATTTTAATAATTCATTAAATTTATAAT
CTTTAGGGTGGTATGTTAGAGCGAAAATCAAATGATTTTCAGCGTCTTTATATCTGAATTTAAATATTAA
ATCCTCAATAGATTTGTAAAATAGGTTTCGATTAGTTTCAAACAAGGGTTGTTTTTCCGAACCGATGGCT
GGACTATCTAATGGATTTTCGCTCAACGCCACAAAACTTGCCAAATCTTGTAGCAGCAATCTAGCTTTGT
CGATATTCGTTTGTGTTTTGTTTTGTAATAAAGGTTCGACGTCGTTCAAAATATTATGCGCTTTTGTATT
TCTTTCATCACTGTCGTTAGTGTACAATTGACTCGACGTAAACACGTTAAATAACGCTTGGACATATTTA
ACATCGGGCGTGTTAGCTTTATTAGGCCGATTATCGTCGTCGTCCCAACCCTCGTCGTTAGAAGTTGCTT
CCGAAGACGATTTTGCCATAGCCACACGACGCCTATTAATTGTGTCGGCTAACACGTCCGCGATCAAATT
TGTAGTTGAGCTTTTTGGGCCTCATGGGCCTTCCGCTCACTGCCCGCTTTCCAGTCGGGAAACCTGTCGT
GCCAGCTGCATTAACATGGTCATAGCTGTTTCCTTGCGTATTGGGCGCTCTCCGCTTCCTCGCTCACTGA
CTCGCTGCGCTCGGTCGTTCGGGTAAAGCCTGGGGTGCCTAATGAGCAAAAGGCCAGCAAAAGGCCAGGA
ACCGTAAAAAGGCCGCGTTGCTGGCGTTTTTCCATAGGCTCCGCCCCCCTGACGAGCATCACAAAAATCG
ACGCTCAAGTCAGAGGTGGCGAAACCCGACAGGACTATAAAGATACCAGGCGTTTCCCCCTGGAAGCTCC
CTCGTGCGCTCTCCTGTTCCGACCCTGCCGCTTACCGGATACCTGTCCGCCTTTCTCCCTTCGGGAAGCG
TGGCGCTTTCTCATAGCTCACGCTGTAGGTATCTCAGTTCGGTGTAGGTCGTTCGCTCCAAGCTGGGCTG
TGTGCACGAACCCCCCGTTCAGCCCGACCGCTGCGCCTTATCCGGTAACTATCGTCTTGAGTCCAACCCG
GTAAGACACGACTTATCGCCACTGGCAGCAGCCACTGGTAACAGGATTAGCAGAGCGAGGTATGTAGGCG
GTGCTACAGAGTTCTTGAAGTGGTGGCCTAACTACGGCTACACTAGAAGAACAGTATTTGGTATCTGCGC
TCTGCTGAAGCCAGTTACCTTCGGAAAAAGAGTTGGTAGCTCTTGATCCGGCAAACAAACCACCGCTGGT
AGCGGTGGTTTTTTTGTTTGCAAGCAGCAGATTACGCGCAGAAAAAAAGGATCTCAAGAAGATCCTTTGA
TCTTTTCTACGGGGTCTGACGCTCAGTGGAACGAAAACTCACGTTAAGGGATTTTGGTCATGAGATTATC
AAAAAGGATCTTCACCTAGATCCTTTTAAATTAAAAATGAAGTTTTAAATCAATCTAAAGTATATATGAG
TAAACTTGGTCTGACAGTTACCAATGCTTAATCAGTGAGGCACCTATCTCAGCGATCTGTCTATTTCGTT
CATCCATAGTTGCCTGACTCCCCGTCGTGTAGATAACTACGATACGGGAGGGCTTACCATCTGGCCCCAG
TGCTGCAATGATACCGCGAGAACCACGCTCACCGGCTCCAGATTTATCAGCAATAAACCAGCCAGCCGGA
AGGGCCGAGCGCAGAAGTGGTCCTGCAACTTTATCCGCCTCCATCCAGTCTATTAATTGTTGCCGGGAAG
CTAGAGTAAGTAGTTCGCCAGTTAATAGTTTGCGCAACGTTGTTGCCATTGCTACAGGCATCGTGGTGTC
ACGCTCGTCGTTTGGTATGGCTTCATTCAGCTCCGGTTCCCAACGATCAAGGCGAGTTACATGATCCCCC
ATGTTGTGCAAAAAAGCGGTTAGCTCCTTCGGTCCTCCGATCGTTGTCAGAAGTAAGTTGGCCGCAGTGT
TATCACTCATGGTTATGGCAGCACTGCATAATTCTCTTACTGTCATGCCATCCGTAAGATGCTTTTCTGT
GACTGGTGAGTACTCAACCAAGTCATTCTGAGAATAGTGTATGCGGCGACCGAGTTGCTCTTGCCCGGCG
TCAATACGGGATAATACCGCGCCACATAGCAGAACTTTAAAAGTGCTCATCATTGGAAAACGTTCTTCGG
GGCGAAAACTCTCAAGGATCTTACCGCTGTTGAGATCCAGTTCGATGTAACCCACTCGTGCACCCAACTG
ATCTTCAGCATCTTTTACTTTCACCAGCGTTTCTGGGTGAGCAAAAACAGGAAGGCAAAATGCCGCAAAA
AAGGGAATAAGGGCGACACGGAAATGTTGAATACTCATACTCTTCCTTTTTCAATATTATTGAAGCATTT
ATCAGGGTTATTGTCTCATGAGCGGATACATATTTGAATGTATTTAGAAAAATAAACAAATAGGGGTTCC
GCGCACATTTCCCCGAAAAGTGCCACCTAAATTGTAAGCGTTAATATTTTGTTAAAATTCGCGTTAAATT
TTTGTTAAATCAGCTCATTTTTTAACCAATAGGCCGAAATCGGCAAAATCCCTTATAAATCAAAAGAATA
GACCGAGATAGGGTTGAGTGGCCGCTACAGGGCGCTCCCATTCGCCATTCAGGCTGCGCAACTGTTGGGA
AGGGCGTTTCGGTGCGGGCCTCTTCGCTATTACGCCAGCTGGCGAAAGGGGGATGTGCTGCAAGGCGATT
AAGTTGGGTAACGCCAGGGTTTTCCCAGTCACGACGTTGTAAAACGACGGCCAGTGAGCGCGACGTAATA
CGACTCACTATAGGGCGAATTGGCGGAAGGCCGTCAAGGCCGTGACGTTAAAACTATTAAGCCATCCAAT
CGACCGTTAGTCGAATCAGGACCGCTGGTGCGAGAAGCCGCGAAGTATGGCGAATGCATCGTATAACGTG
TGGAGTCCGCTCATTAGAGCGTCATGTTTAGACAAGAAAGCTACATATTTAATTGATCCCGATGATTTTA
TTGATAAATTGACCCTAACTCCATACACGGTATTCTACAATGGCGGGGTTTTGGTCAAAATTTCCGGACT
GCGATTGTACATGCTGTTAACGGCTCCGCCCACTATTAATGAAATTAAAAATTCCAATTTTAAAAAACGC
AGCAAGAGAAACATTTGTATGAAAGAATGCGTAGAAGGAAAGAAAAATGTCGTGGACATGCTGAACAACA
AGATTAATATGCCTCCGTGTATAAAAAAAATATTGAACGATTTGAAAGAAAACAATGTACCGCGCGGCGG
TATGTACAGGAAGAGGTTTATACTAAACTGTTACATTGCAAACGTGGTTTCGTGTGCCAAGTGTGAAAAC
CGATGTTTAATCAAGGCTCTGACGCATTTCTACAACCACGACTCCAAGTGTGTGGGTGAAGTCATGCATC
TTTTAATCAAATCCCAAGATGTGTATAAACCACCAAACTGCCAAAAAATGAAAACTGTGGACAAGCTCTG
TCCGTTTGCTGGCAACTGCAAGGGTCTCAATCCTATTTGTAATTATTGAATAATAAAACAATTATAAATG
CTAAATTTGTTTTTTATTAACGATACAAACCAAACGCAACAAGAACATTTGTAGTATTATCTATAATTGA
AAACGCGTAGTTATAATCGCTGAGGTAATATTTAAAATCATTTTCAAATGATTCACAGTTAATTTGCGAC
AATATAATTTTATTTTCACATAAACTAGACGCCTTGTCGTCTTCTTCTTCGTATTCCTTCTCTTTTTCAT
TTTTCTCCTCATAAAAATTAACATAGTTATTATCGTATCCATATATGTATCTATCGTATAGAGTAAATTT
TTTGTTGTCATAAATATATATGTCTTTTTTAATGGGGTGTATAGTACCGCTGCGCATAGTTTTTCTGTAA
TTTACAACAGTGCTATTTTCTGGTAGTTCTTCGGAGTGTGTTGCTTTAATTATTAAATTTATATAATCAA
TGAATTTGGGATCGTCGGTTTTGTACAATATGTTGCCGGCATAGTACGCAGCTTCTTCTAGTTCAATTAC
ACCATTTTTTAGCAGCACCGGATTAACATAACTTTCCAAAATGTTGTACGAACCGTTAAACAAAAACAGT
TCACCTCCCTTTTCTATACTATTGTCTGCGAGCAGTTGTTTGTTGTTAAAAATAACAGCCATTGTAATGA
GACGCACAAACTAATATCACA
